>Addgene plasmid #171746 | pαH-S-GSAS-D614G-I692V | addgene full sequence | sequence record 337719 | Addgene Partial NGS Result
GGTCGACATTGATTATTGACTAGTTATTAATAGTAATCAATTACGGGGTCATTAGTTCATAGCCCATATA
TGGAGTTCCGCGTTACATAACTTACGGTAAATGGCCCGCCTGGCTGACCGCCCAACGACCCCCGCCCATT
GACGTCAATAATGACGTATGTTCCCATAGTAACGCCAATAGGGACTTTCCATTGACGTCAATGGGTGGAG
TATTTACGGTAAACTGCCCACTTGGCAGTACATCAAGTGTATCATATGCCAAGTACGCCCCCTATTGACG
TCAATGACGGTAAATGGCCCGCCTGGCATTATGCCCAGTACATGACCTTATGGGACTTTCCTACTTGGCA
GTACATCTACGTATTAGTCATCGCTATTACCATGGTCGAGGTGAGCCCCACGTTCTGCTTCACTCTCCCC
ATCTCCCCCCCCTCCCCACCCCCAATTTTGTATTTATTTATTTTTTAATTATTTTGTGCAGCGATGGGGG
CGGGGGGGGGGGGGGSGCGCGCCRGGGGGGGGGGGGSGGGGSGRGGGGSGGGGSGGGGSGAGGCGGAGAG
GTGCGGCGGCAGCCAATCAGAGCGGCGCGCTCCGAAAGTTTCCTTTTATGGCGAGGCGGCGGCGGCGGCG
GCCCTATAAAAAGCGAAGCGCGCGGCGGGCGGGAGTCGCTGCGCGCTGCCTTCGCCCCGTGCCCCGCTCC
GCCGCCGCCTCGCGCCGCCCGCCCCGGCTCTGACTGACCGCGTTACTCCCACAGGTGAGCGGGCGGGACG
GCCCTTCTCCTCCGGGCTGTAATTAGCGCTTGGTTTAATGACGGCTTGTTTCTTTTCTGTGGCTGCGTGA
AAGCCTTGAGGGGCTCCGGGAGGGCCCTTTGTGCGGGGGGAGCGGCTCGGGGGGTGCGTGCGTGTGTGTG
TGCGTGGGGAGCGCCGCGTGCGGCTCCGCGCTGCCCGGCGGCTGTGAGCGCTGCGGGCGCGGCGCGGGGC
TTTGTGCGCTCCGCAGTGTGCGCGAGGGGAGCGCGGCCGGGGGCGGTGCCCCGCGGTGCGGGGGGGGCTG
CGAGGGGAACAAAGGCTGCGTGCGGGGTGTGTGCGTGGGGGGGTGAGCAGGGGGTGTGGGCGCGTCGGTC
GGGCTGCAACCCCCCCTGCACCCCCCTCCCCGAGTTGCTGAGCACGGCCCGGCTTCGGGTGCGGGGCTCC
GTACGGGGCGTGGCGCGGGGCTCGCCGTGCCGGGCGGGGGGTGGCGGCAGGTGGGGGTGCCGGGCGGGGC
GGGGCCGCCTCGGGCCGGGGAGGGCTCGGGGGAGGGGCGCGGCGGCCCCCGGAGCGCCGGCGGCTGTCGA
GGCGCGGCGAGCCGCAGCCATTGCCTTTTATGGTAATCGTGCGAGAGGGCGCAGGGACTTCCTTTGTCCC
AAATCTGTGCGGAGCCGAAATCTGGGAGGCGCCGCCGCACCCCCTCTAGCGGGCGCGGGGCGAAGCGGTG
CGGCGCCGGCAGGAAGGAAATGGGCGGGGAGGGCCTTCGTGCGTCGCCGCGCCGCCGTCCCCTTCTCCCT
CTCCAGCCTCGGGGCTGTCCGCGGGGGGACGGCTGCCTTCGGGGGGGACGGGGCAGGGCGGGGTTCGGCT
TCTGGCGTGTGACCGGCGGCTCTAGCGCCTCTGCTAACCATGTTCATGCCTTCTTCTTTTTCCTACAGCT
CCTGGGCAACGTGCTGGTTGTTGTGCTGTCTCATCATTTTGGCAAAGAATTGCGGCCGTCTCAGGCCGAG
TTCGGTACCGCCACCATGTTCGTGTTCCTGGTGCTCCTGCCTCTGGTGAGCAGCCAGTGCGTGAACCTGA
CCACCCGAACCCAGCTCCCACCAGCCTACACCAACAGCTTTACACGGGGCGTGTACTACCCTGACAAGGT
GTTCAGATCTAGCGTCCTGCACAGCACTCAGGACCTCTTCCTGCCGTTCTTCAGCAACGTGACATGGTTC
CACGCCATCCACGTGAGCGGCACAAACGGAACCAAGCGGTTTGATAACCCCGTCCTGCCATTCAATGATG
GAGTTTACTTCGCCAGTACCGAGAAGAGTAACATCATCCGGGGCTGGATCTTCGGCACCACCCTGGATAG
CAAAACACAGAGCCTCCTGATCGTGAACAATGCCACGAACGTCGTGATCAAGGTGTGCGAGTTCCAGTTT
TGCAATGATCCTTTCCTGGGTGTGTACTACCACAAGAACAACAAGAGCTGGATGGAAAGCGAGTTCAGAG
TCTACAGCAGCGCCAACAACTGCACATTCGAGTACGTCTCTCAGCCTTTTCTGATGGACCTTGAGGGGAA
ACAAGGCAACTTCAAGAACCTGAGAGAATTCGTGTTCAAGAACATCGACGGCTACTTCAAAATCTACTCC
AAGCACACACCCATCAACCTGGTCCGGGACCTCCCTCAGGGCTTCAGCGCCCTGGAACCCCTGGTCGACC
TGCCCATAGGCATCAACATAACGCGGTTCCAAACCCTGCTGGCCCTGCATAGATCCTACCTGACTCCTGG
CGACAGCAGCAGCGGATGGACCGCCGGAGCTGCAGCCTACTATGTGGGCTACCTGCAACCTAGAACCTTC
CTGCTGAAGTACAACGAGAACGGCACAATCACAGACGCCGTCGACTGCGCCCTGGACCCTCTCTCTGAGA
CAAAGTGCACCCTGAAGTCCTTCACCGTGGAAAAGGGCATCTACCAGACCAGCAACTTCCGGGTGCAGCC
TACAGAGAGCATCGTGCGATTTCCAAACATTACCAACCTCTGCCCCTTCGGCGAGGTGTTTAACGCCACA
AGATTTGCCTCCGTTTACGCCTGGAATAGAAAGAGAATCAGCAATTGTGTGGCCGACTACTCCGTGCTGT
ATAACAGCGCCTCTTTCAGCACCTTCAAGTGCTACGGCGTTTCCCCAACAAAGCTGAATGACCTGTGCTT
CACCAACGTGTACGCCGACTCCTTCGTAATTAGAGGCGATGAGGTGCGGCAGATCGCACCAGGCCAGACC
GGTAAGATCGCTGACTACAACTATAAGCTGCCTGATGATTTTACAGGCTGCGTGATCGCCTGGAACTCTA
ACAACCTGGATAGCAAGGTGGGCGGCAACTACAACTACCTGTACCGGCTGTTTCGCAAGTCTAACCTGAA
ACCTTTCGAGAGAGACATCTCCACAGAGATCTACCAGGCCGGTTCTACACCTTGTAACGGGGTGGAAGGC
TTCAACTGTTACTTCCCTCTGCAAAGCTACGGCTTCCAGCCTACCAATGGAGTCGGCTACCAGCCATACC
GGGTGGTCGTGCTGTCCTTCGAGTTACTCCACGCCCCCGCCACCGTCTGCGGTCCTAAGAAGTCCACCAA
TCTGGTTAAGAACAAATGCGTGAACTTCAACTTCAACGGCCTGACCGGGACCGGCGTGCTGACCGAAAGC
AACAAAAAGTTCCTCCCCTTCCAGCAGTTCGGCCGTGATATCGCTGACACCACAGATGCCGTCAGAGATC
CACAGACCCTGGAAATCCTGGATATTACACCCTGCTCCTTCGGAGGAGTTTCTGTGATCACCCCCGGGAC
CAATACCAGCAACCAGGTGGCTGTGCTGTACCAAGGTGTTAACTGCACCGAGGTTCCTGTGGCCATCCAC
GCCGATCAGCTGACACCTACTTGGAGAGTGTACTCCACTGGCTCCAATGTGTTCCAGACCAGGGCCGGAT
GTCTGATCGGCGCCGAGCACGTGAATAACAGTTACGAGTGCGACATCCCTATCGGCGCCGGCATCTGTGC
CAGCTACCAGACCCAGACAAACAGCCCTGGGTCTGCTTCCTCTGTAGCTAGCCAGAGCGTCATCGCCTAC
ACCATGAGCCTGGGCGCAGAGAACAGCGTGGCCTATTCCAACAACTCTATCGCCATTCCCACCAACTTTA
CAATTAGCGTCACAACAGAGATCCTGCCCGTGAGCATGACCAAGACCAGCGTGGACTGTACAATGTACAT
CTGTGGCGACAGCACTGAATGCAGCAACCTGCTGCTGCAATACGGCTCCTTTTGCACCCAACTGAACCGG
GCGCTGACCGGAATCGCCGTGGAACAGGACAAAAATACCCAGGAGGTGTTCGCCCAAGTGAAGCAGATCT
ACAAGACCCCACCTATCAAGGACTTCGGCGGCTTTAACTTTAGCCAGATTCTCCCTGATCCTTCTAAGCC
TAGCAAGCGGAGCTTTATCGAGGATCTGCTGTTCAACAAGGTCACCCTGGCCGATGCCGGCTTTATCAAA
CAGTATGGCGATTGCCTGGGCGACATAGCCGCCAGAGATCTGATCTGCGCCCAGAAATTCAACGGCCTGA
CAGTTCTCCCACCTCTGCTGACCGACGAGATGATCGCTCAGTACACCTCTGCCCTGCTGGCTGGCACCAT
CACATCTGGGTGGACATTTGGCGCCGGCGCCGCCCTGCAGATCCCCTTTGCCATGCAGATGGCCTATAGA
TTCAACGGAATCGGCGTGACCCAGAACGTGCTGTATGAAAACCAGAAGCTGATCGCTAACCAGTTCAATT
CTGCCATCGGCAAGATCCAGGACTCCCTCTCCTCTACCGCCAGCGCCCTGGGCAAACTGCAGGACGTGGT
GAATCAGAACGCCCAAGCCCTGAACACCCTGGTGAAGCAGCTCAGCAGCAATTTTGGCGCCATCAGCTCT
GTGCTGAACGATATCCTGTCTAGACTGGACAAGGTGGAAGCCGAAGTCCAGATCGATAGACTGATCACAG
GCAGACTGCAGTCCCTGCAAACCTACGTGACCCAACAGCTGATCAGGGCCGCTGAAATAAGAGCCAGCGC
CAATCTCGCCGCTACCAAGATGTCCGAGTGTGTGCTGGGACAGTCTAAACGCGTTGACTTCTGCGGCAAA
GGCTATCACCTGATGAGCTTCCCCCAGAGCGCGCCGCACGGCGTGGTGTTCCTGCATGTGACATACGTGC
CTGCCCAAGAGAAGAATTTCACAACCGCCCCTGCCATCTGCCACGACGGCAAGGCCCACTTCCCAAGAGA
GGGCGTTTTCGTTTCCAATGGCACACACTGGTTCGTGACACAAAGAAACTTCTACGAACCCCAGATTATC
ACCACCGACAACACCTTCGTGAGTGGCAATTGTGACGTGGTCATCGGAATCGTGAACAACACAGTGTACG
ACCCTCTGCAACCTGAGCTGGACTCTTTTAAGGAAGAGCTGGACAAGTACTTTAAAAACCACACCAGCCC
CGATGTGGACCTGGGCGACATCAGTGGCATTAACGCCAGCGTGGTGAACATCCAAAAGGAAATCGACAGA
CTGAACGAGGTGGCCAAGAACCTGAACGAGTCCCTGATCGACCTGCAGGAGCTCGGCAAATACGAGCAGG
GATCCGGATACATCCCCGAGGCCCCCAGAGATGGCCAGGCCTACGTGCGGAAGGACGGCGAGTGGGTACT
GCTGAGCACATTCCTGGGCAGATCCCTGGAGGTGCTGTTCCAGGGCCCAGGCCATCACCACCATCACCAC
CATCATAGCGCCTGGTCCCACCCCCAGTTCGAGAAGGGCGGCGGTAGTGGAGGGGGCGGATCTGGCGGCT
CAGCTTGGAGCCACCCCCAGTTCGAAAAGTGATAATGACTCGAGCGATAATTCACTCCTCAGGTGCAGGC
TGCCTATCAGAAGGTGGTGGCTGGTGTGGCCAATGCCCTGGCTCACAAATACCACTGAGATCTTTTTCCC
TCTGCCAAAAATTATGGGGACATCATGAAGCCCCTTGAGCATCTGACTTCTGGCTAATAAAGGAAATTTA
TTTTCATTGCAATAGTGTGTTGGAATTTTTTGTGTCTCTCACTCGGAAGGACATATGGGAGGGCAAATCA
TTTAAAACATCAGAATGAGTATTTGGTTTAGAGTTTGGCAACATATGCCCATATGCTGGCTGCCATGAAC
AAAGGTTGGCTATAAAGAGGTCATCAGTATATGAAACAGCCCCCTGCTGTCCATTCCTTATTCCATAGAA
AAGCCTTGACTTGAGGTTAGATTTTTTTTATATTTTGTTTTGTGTTATTTTTTTCTTTAACATCCCTAAA
ATTTTCCTTACATGTTTTACTAGCCAGATTTTTCCTCCTCTCCTGACTACTCCCAGTCATAGCTGTCCCT
CTTCTCTTATGGAGATCCCTCGACCTGCAGCCCAAGCTTGGCGTAATCATGGTCATAGCTGTTTCCTGTG
TGAAATTGTTATCCGCTCACAATTCCACACAACATACGAGCCGGAAGCATAAAGTGTAAAGCCTGGGGTG
CCTAATGAGTGAGCTAACTCACATTAATTGCGTTGCGCTCACTGCCCGCTTTCCAGTCGGGAAACCTGTC
GTGCCAGCGGATCGATCCGCTGCATTAATGAATCGGCCAACGCGCGGGGAGAGGCGGTTTGCGTATTGGG
CGCTCTTCCGCTTCCTCGCTCACTGACTCGCTGCGCTCGGTCGTTCGGCTGCGGCGAGCGGTATCAGCTC
ACTCAAAGGCGGTAATACGGTTATCCACAGAATCAGGGGATAACGCAGGAAAGAACATGTGAGCAAAAGG
CCAGCAAAAGGCCAGGAACCGTAAAAAGGCCGCGTTGCTGGCGTTTTTCCATAGGCTCCGCCCCCCTGAC
GAGCATCACAAAAATCGACGCTCAAGTCAGAGGTGGCGAAACCCGACAGGACTATAAAGATACCAGGCGT
TTCCCCCTGGAAGCTCCCTCGTGCGCTCTCCTGTTCCGACCCTGCCGCTTACCGGATACCTGTCCGCCTT
TCTCCCTTCGGGAAGCGTGGCGCTTTCTCATAGCTCACGCTGTAGGTATCTCAGTTCGGTGTAGGTCGTT
CGCTCCAAGCTGGGCTGTGTGCACGAACCCCCCGTTCAGCCCGACCGCTGCGCCTTATCCGGTAACTATC
GTCTTGAGTCCAACCCGGTAAGACACGACTTATCGCCACTGGCAGCAGCCACTGGTAACAGGATTAGCAG
AGCGAGGTATGTAGGCGGTGCTACAGAGTTCTTGAAGTGGTGGCCTAACTACGGCTACACTAGAAGAACA
GTATTTGGTATCTGCGCTCTGCTGAAGCCAGTTACCTTCGGAAAAAGAGTTGGTAGCTCTTGATCCGGCA
AACAAACCACCGCTGGTAGCGGTGGTTTTTTTGTTTGCAAGCAGCAGATTACGCGCAGAAAAAAAGGATC
TCAAGAAGATCCTTTGATCTTTTCTACGGGGTCTGACGCTCAGTGGAACGAAAACTCACGTTAAGGGATT
TTGGTCATGAGATTATCAAAAAGGATCTTCACCTAGATCCTTTTAAATTAAAAATGAAGTTTTAAATCAA
TCTAAAGTATATATGAGTAAACTTGGTCTGACAGTTACCAATGCTTAATCAGTGAGGCACCTATCTCAGC
GATCTGTCTATTTCGTTCATCCATAGTTGCCTGACTCCCCGTCGTGTAGATAACTACGATACGGGAGGGC
TTACCATCTGGCCCCAGTGCTGCAATGATACCGCGAGACCCACGCTCACCGGCTCCAGATTTATCAGCAA
TAAACCAGCCAGCCGGAAGGGCCGAGCGCAGAAGTGGTCCTGCAACTTTATCCGCCTCCATCCAGTCTAT
TAATTGTTGCCGGGAAGCTAGAGTAAGTAGTTCGCCAGTTAATAGTTTGCGCAACGTTGTTGCCATTGCT
ACAGGCATCGTGGTGTCACGCTCGTCGTTTGGTATGGCTTCATTCAGCTCCGGTTCCCAACGATCAAGGC
GAGTTACATGATCCCCCATGTTGTGCAAAAAAGCGGTTAGCTCCTTCGGTCCTCCGATCGTTGTCAGAAG
TAAGTTGGCCGCAGTGTTATCACTCATGGTTATGGCAGCACTGCATAATTCTCTTACTGTCATGCCATCC
GTAAGATGCTTTTCTGTGACTGGTGAGTACTCAACCAAGTCATTCTGAGAATAGTGTATGCGGCGACCGA
GTTGCTCTTGCCCGGCGTCAATACGGGATAATACCGCGCCACATAGCAGAACTTTAAAAGTGCTCATCAT
TGGAAAACGTTCTTCGGGGCGAAAACTCTCAAGGATCTTACCGCTGTTGAGATCCAGTTCGATGTAACCC
ACTCGTGCACCCAACTGATCTTCAGCATCTTTTACTTTCACCAGCGTTTCTGGGTGAGCAAAAACAGGAA
GGCAAAATGCCGCAAAAAAGGGAATAAGGGCGACACGGAAATGTTGAATACTCATACTCTTCCTTTTTCA
ATATTATTGAAGCATTTATCAGGGTTATTGTCTCATGAGCGGATACATATTTGAATGTATTTAGAAAAAT
AAACAAATAGGGGTTCCGCGCACATTTCCCCGAAAAGTGCCACCTG
Features (pLannotate 1.2.2; 15 found; start..end, strand, type, name):
      5..384     +  enhancer       CMV enhancer: human cytomegalovirus immediate early enhancer
    386..661     +  promoter       chicken β-actin promoter: No description available
    662..1678    +  intron         chimeric intron: chimera between introns from chicken β-actin and rabbit β-globin
   1676..1753    +  CDS            HBBC_AMMLE (fragment): Experimental evidence at protein level: Swiss-Prot protein existence level 1. Involved in oxygen transport from the lung to the various peripheral tissues. From Ammotragus lervia (Barbary sheep) (Antilope lervia).
   1766..5389    +  CDS            S (fragment): SPIKE_SARS2 - Experimental evidence at protein level: Swiss-Prot protein existence level 1. [Spike glycoprotein]: May down-regulate host tetherin (BST2) by lysosomal degradation, thereby counteracting its antiviral activity. From Severe acute respiratory syndrome coronavirus 2 (2019-nCoV) (SARS-CoV-2).
   5606..5629    +  CDS            Strep-Tag II: peptide that binds Strep-Tactin®, an engineered form of streptavidin
   5651..5725    +  CDS            HBB (fragment): HBB_PONPY - Experimental evidence at transcript level: Swiss-Prot protein existence level 2. Involved in oxygen transport from the lung to the various peripheral tissues. From Pongo pygmaeus (Bornean orangutan).
   5796..5851    +  polyA_signal   β-globin poly(A) signal: rabbit β-globin polyadenylation signal (Gil and Proudfoot, 1987)
   6236..6252    -  protein_bind   lac operator: The lac repressor binds to the lac operator to inhibit transcription in E. coli. This inhibition can be relieved by adding lactose or isopropyl-β-D-thiogalactopyranoside (IPTG). lac repressor encoded by lacI
   6260..6290    -  promoter       lac promoter: promoter for the E. coli lac operon
   6305..6326    -  protein_bind   CAP binding site: CAP binding activates transcription in the presence of cAMP. E. coli catabolite activator protein
   6342..6443    -  CDS            lacI (fragment): LACI_ECOLI - Experimental evidence at protein level: Swiss-Prot protein existence level 1. Repressor of the lactose operon. Binds allolactose as an inducer. From Escherichia coli (strain K12).
   6626..7214    -  rep_origin     ori: high-copy-number ColE1/pMB1/pBR322/pUC origin of replication
   7385..8245    -  CDS            AmpR: β-lactamase; bla; confers resistance to ampicillin, carbenicillin, and related antibiotics
   8246..8350    -  promoter       AmpR promoter: bla
