[The description below was written by a language model from this plasmid's Addgene catalogue record and pLannotate feature annotations shown in this document.]
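Description:
pαH-S-GSAS-D614G-I692V is a mammalian expression plasmid built on the pαH backbone for producing a soluble SARS-CoV-2 spike ectodomain variant. It is propagated in E. coli as a high-copy plasmid using a ColE1/pUC-type origin and is selected with ampicillin through a β-lactamase (AmpR) gene under its own promoter. Remnants of a lac promoter/operator region and a lacI fragment are also annotated in the bacterial portion of the backbone. These appear to be cloning-vector leftovers rather than functional parts of the expression unit.

The expression cassette is a CAG-type arrangement: the CMV immediate-early enhancer, the chicken β-actin promoter and a chimeric β-actin/β-globin intron drive strong constitutive transcription, which is terminated by a rabbit β-globin polyadenylation signal. The short globin-like fragments annotated on either side of the insert most likely reflect β-globin-derived flanking sequence. The 3,624 bp insert encodes spike residues 1–1208, so the transmembrane and cytoplasmic regions are absent. The RRAR furin cleavage site at positions 682–685 is replaced with GSAS, which prevents S1/S2 processing. The insert also carries the natural substitutions D614G and I692V.

According to the catalogue entry, the backbone supplies a C-terminal HRV3C protease site, an 8×His tag and a twin Strep-Tag II for affinity purification and optional tag removal. The automated annotation flags only one Strep-Tag II copy and leaves the roughly 200 bp between the spike coding region and that tag unannotated. The plasmid is used for transient expression and purification of this spike variant, in work examining how naturally occurring mutations affect spike structure, conformation and antigenicity.
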