Addgene plasmid #171746: pαH-S-GSAS-D614G-I692V
Purpose: Mammalian expression of SARS-CoV-2 Spike protein S-GSAS-D614G-I692V variant
Depositing lab: Priyamvada Acharya. Depositing organization: Duke University. Publication: Effect of natural mutations of SARS-CoV-2 on spike structure, conformation, and antigenicity. Gobeil SM, Janowska K, McDowell S, Mansouri K, Parks R, Stalls V, Kopp MF, Manne K, Li D, Wiehe K, Saunders KO, Edwards RJ, Korber B, Haynes BF, Henderson R, Acharya P. Science. 2021 Jun 24. pii: science.abi6226. doi: 10.1126/science.abi6226. PubMed 34168071.
Backbone
  Vector backbone: pαH
  Backbone size w/o insert (bp): 4746
  Vector type: Mammalian Expression
Growth in bacteria
  Bacterial resistance: Ampicillin, 100 μg/mL
  Growth temperature: 37°C
  Growth strain: DH5alpha
  Copy number: High Copy
Gene/Insert
  Gene/Insert name: Spike (S-GSAS-D614G-I692V variant)
  Species: Severe acute respiratory syndrome coronavirus 2
  Insert size (bp): 3624
  Mutation: Ectodomain (AAs 1-1208); 682-685 (furin site = RRAR) replaced with GSAS; D614G mutation; I692V
  Entrez Gene: S (a.k.a. GU280_gp02, spike glycoprotein)
  Tag / fusion protein: HRV3C cleavage site, 8X His tag, 2X Strep-Tag II (C terminal on backbone)
  Cloning method: Gibson Cloning
  Sequencing primers: 5′ n/a
Resource information
  A portion of this plasmid was derived from a plasmid made by: Jason McLellan
Terms and licenses: Academic/Nonprofit Terms; Industry Terms: Not Available to Industry
Depositor comments: Please visit https://www.biorxiv.org/content/10.1101/2021.03.11.435037v2 for bioRxiv preprint.
How to cite: pαH-S-GSAS-D614G-I692V was a gift from Priyamvada Acharya (Addgene plasmid # 171746 ; http://n2t.net/addgene:171746 ; RRID:Addgene_171746)
